>Addgene plasmid #96904 | pBItetDT240GFP | addgene full sequence | sequence record 193222 | Addgene NGS Result
CTGCAGGAATTCGGGGCCGCGGAGGCTGGATCGGTCCCGGTGTCTTCTATGGAGGTCAAAACAGCGTGGA
TGGCGTCTCCAGGCGATCTGACGGTTCACTAAACGAGCTCTGCTTATATAGGTCGAGTTTACCACTCCCT
ATCAGTGATAGAGAAAAGTGAAAGTCGAGTTTACCACTCCCTATCAGTGATAGAGAAAAGTGAAAGTCGA
GTTTACCACTCCCTATCAGTGATAGAGAAAAGTGAAAGTCGAGTTTACCACTCCCTATCAGTGATAGAGA
AAAGTGAAAGTCGAGTTTACCACTCCCTATCAGTGATAGAGAAAAGTGAAAGTCGAGTTTACCACTCCCT
ATCAGTGATAGAGAAAAGTGAAAGTCGAGTTTACCACTCCCTATCAGTGATAGAGAAAAGTGAAAGTCGA
GCTCGGTACCCGGGTCGAGGTAGGCGTGTACGGTGGGAGGCCTATATAAGCAGAGCTCGTTTAGTGAACC
GTCAGATCGCCTGGAGACGCCATCCACGCTGTTTTGACCTCCATAGAAGACACCGGGACCGATCCAGCCT
CCGCGGCCCCGAATTCGAGCTCGGTACCCGGGGATCCTCTAGTCAGCTGACGCGCCGGTCGCCACCATGG
TGAGCAAGGGCGAGGAGCTGTTCACCGGGGTGGTGCCCATCCTGGTCGAGCTGGACGGCGACGTAAACGG
CCACAAGTTCAGCGTGTCCGGCGAGGGCGAGGGCGATGCCACCTACGGCAAGCTGACCCTGAAGTTCATC
TGCACCACCGGCAAGCTGCCCGTGCCCTGGCCCACCCTCGTGACCACCCTGACCTACGGCGTGCAGTGCT
TCAGCCGCTACCCCGACCACATGAAGCAGCACGACTTCTTCAAGTCCGCCATGCCCGAAGGCTACGTCCA
GGAGCGCACCATCTTCTTCAAGGACGACGGCAACTACAAGACCCGCGCCGAGGTGAAGTTCGAGGGCGAC
ACCCTGGTGAACCGCATCGAGCTGAAGGGCATCGACTTCAAGGAGGACGGCAACATCCTGGGGCACAAGC
TGGAGTACAACTACAACAGCCACAACGTCTATATCATGGCCGACAAGCAGAAGAACGGCATCAAGGTGAA
CTTCAAGATCCGCCACAACATCGAGGACGGCAGCGTGCAGCTCGCCGACCACTACCAGCAGAACACCCCC
ATCGGCGACGGCCCCGTGCTGCTGCCCGACAACCACTACCTGAGCACCCAGTCCGCCCTGAGCAAAGACC
CCAACGAGAAGCGCGATCACATGGTCCTGCTGGAGTTCGTGACCGCCGCCGGGATCACTCTCGGCATGGA
CGAGCTGTACAAGTAAAGCGGCCGCGACTCTAGATCATAATCAGCCATACCACATTTGTAGAGGTTTTAC
TTGCTTTATCTCTAGAGCTGAGAACTTCAGGGTGAGTTTGGGGACCCTTGATTGTTCTTTCTTTTTCGCT
ATTGTAAAATTCATGTTATATGGAGGGGGCAAAGTTTTCAGGGTGTTGTTTAGAATGGGAAGATGTCCCT
TGTATCACCATGGACCCTCATGATAATTTTGTTTCTTTCACTTTCTACTCTGTTGACAACCATTGTCTCC
TCTTATTTTCTTTTCATTTTCTGTAACTTTTTCGTTAAACTTTAGCTTGCATTTGTAACGAATTTTTAAA
TTCACTTTTGTTTATTTGTCAGATTGTAAGTACTTTCTCTAATCACTTTTTTTTCAAGGCAATCAGGGTA
TATTATATTGTACTTCAGCACAGTTTTAGAGAACAATTGTTATAATTAAATGATAAGGTAGAATATTTCT
GCATATAAATTCTGGCTGGCGTGGAAATATTCTTATTGGTAGAAACAACTACACCCTGGTCATCATCCTG
CCTTTCTCTTTATGGTTACAATGATATACACTGTTTGAGATGAGGATAAAATACTCTGAGTCCAAACCGG
GCCCCTCTGCTAACCATGTTCATGCCTTCTTCTCTTTCCTACAGCTCCTGGGCAACGTGCTGGTTGTTGT
GCTGTCTCATCATTTTGGCAAAGAATTCACTCCTCAGGTGCAGGCTGCCTATCAGAAGGTGGTGGCTGGT
GTGGCCAATGCCCTGGCTCACAAATACCACTGAGATCTTTTTCCCTCTGCCAAAAATTATGGGGACATCA
TGAAGCCCCTTGAGCATCTGACTTCTGGCTAATAAAGGAAATTTATTTTCATTGCAATAGTGTGTTGGAA
TTTTTTGTGTCTCTCACTCGGAAGGACATATGGGAGGGCAAATCATTTAAAACATCAGAATGAGTATTTG
GTTTAGAGTTTGGCAACATATGCCCATATGCTGGCTGCCATGAACAAAGGTTGGCTATAAAGAGGTCATC
AGTATATGAAACAGCCCCCTGCTGTCCATTCCTTATTCCATAGAAAAGCCTTGACTTGAGGTTAGATTTT
TTTTATATTTTGTTTTGTGTTATTTTTTTCTTTAACATCCCTAAAATTTTCCTTACATGTTTTACTAGCC
AGATTTTTCCTCCTCTCCTGACTACTCCCAGTCATAGCTGTCCCTCTTCTCTTATGGAGATCCCTCGACT
GCATTAATGAATCGGCCAACGCGCGGGGAGAGGCGGTTTGCGTATTGGGCGCTCTTCCGCTTCCTCGCTC
ACTGACTCGCTGCGCTCGGTCGTTCGGCTGCGGCGAGCGGTATCAGCTCACTCAAAGGCGGTAATACGGT
TATCCACAGAATCAGGGGATAACGCAGGAAAGAACATGTGAGCAAAAGGCCAGCAAAAGGCCAGGAACCG
TAAAAAGGCCGCGTTGCTGGCGTTTTTCCATAGGCTCCGCCCCCCTGACGAGCATCACAAAAATCGACGC
TCAAGTCAGAGGTGGCGAAACCCGACAGGACTATAAAGATACCAGGCGTTTCCCCCTGGAAGCTCCCTCG
TGCGCTCTCCTGTTCCGACCCTGCCGCTTACCGGATACCTGTCCGCCTTTCTCCCTTCGGGAAGCGTGGC
GCTTTCTCATAGCTCACGCTGTAGGTATCTCAGTTCGGTGTAGGTCGTTCGCTCCAAGCTGGGCTGTGTG
CACGAACCCCCCGTTCAGCCCGACCGCTGCGCCTTATCCGGTAACTATCGTCTTGAGTCCAACCCGGTAA
GACACGACTTATCGCCACTGGCAGCAGCCACTGGTAACAGGATTAGCAGAGCGAGGTATGTAGGCGGTGC
TACAGAGTTCTTGAAGTGGTGGCCTAACTACGGCTACACTAGAAGAACAGTATTTGGTATCTGCGCTCTG
CTGAAGCCAGTTACCTTCGGAAAAAGAGTTGGTAGCTCTTGATCCGGCAAACAAACCACCGCTGGTAGCG
GTGGTTTTTTTGTTTGCAAGCAGCAGATTACGCGCAGAAAAAAAGGATCTCAAGAAGATCCTTTGATCTT
TTCTACGGGGTCTGACGCTCAGTGGAACGAAAACTCACGTTAAGGGATTTTGGTCATGAGATTATCAAAA
AGGATCTTCACCTAGATCCTTTTAAATTAAAAATGAAGTTTTAAATCAATCTAAAGTATATATGAGTAAA
CTTGGTCTGACAGTTACCAATGCTTAATCAGTGAGGCACCTATCTCAGCGATCTGTCTATTTCGTTCATC
CATAGTTGCCTGACTCCCCGTCGTGTAGATAACTACGATACGGGAGGGCTTACCATCTGGCCCCAGTGCT
GCAATGATACCGCGAGACCCACGCTCACCGGCTCCAGATTTATCAGCAATAAACCAGCCAGCCGGAAGGG
CCGAGCGCAGAAGTGGTCCTGCAACTTTATCCGCCTCCATCCAGTCTATTAATTGTTGCCGGGAAGCTAG
AGTAAGTAGTTCGCCAGTTAATAGTTTGCGCAACGTTGTTGCCATTGCTACAGGCATCGTGGTGTCACGC
TCGTCGTTTGGTATGGCTTCATTCAGCTCCGGTTCCCAACGATCAAGGCGAGTTACATGATCCCCCATGT
TGTGCAAAAAAGCGGTTAGCTCCTTCGGTCCTCCGATCGTTGTCAGAAGTAAGTTGGCCGCAGTGTTATC
ACTCATGGTTATGGCAGCACTGCATAATTCTCTTACTGTCATGCCATCCGTAAGATGCTTTTCTGTGACT
GGTGAGTACTCAACCAAGTCATTCTGAGAATAGTGTATGCGGCGACCGAGTTGCTCTTGCCCGGCGTCAA
CACGGGATAATACCGCGCCACATAGCAGAACTTTAAAAGTGCTCATCATTGGAAAACGTTCTTCGGGGCG
AAAACTCTCAAGGATCTTACCGCTGTTGAGATCCAGTTCGATGTAACCCACTCGTGCACCCAACTGATCT
TCAGCATCTTTTACTTTCACCAGCGTTTCTGGGTGAGCAAAAACAGGAAGGCAAAATGCCGCAAAAAAGG
GAATAAGGGCGACACGGAAATGTTGAATACTCATACTCTTCCTTTTTCAATATTATTGAAGCATTTATCA
GGGTTATTGTCTCATGAGCGGATACATATTTGAATGTATTTAGAAAAATAAACAAATAGGGGTTCCGCGC
ACATTTCCCCGAAAAGTGCCACCTGACGTCTAAGAAACCATTATTATCATGACATTAACCTATAAAAATA
GGCGTATCACGAGGCCCTTTCGTCTTCACTCGACGCGGCCAGCTTGGTCGAGCTGGATRGAGGATGGCCG
CGCGCGCTGCCAGCCCAGCCCCCTCTTCTCGACGCTCGGTGGCACAGCTGGGCCACAGCTGGGCGGGGGC
GGTGCCTCCGGGTGGCCCGCTCGCCCTCCTATTGGCCGGACGCCAAAGCCCCGCCCCGTGGCTTTTCCTC
CCCCAACCCTGATTCGGCCGCTTCGCATCCCGCTAGCTCCTCCCAGACCTTCGGCCGCCTCCACACGCCT
CCGGATTGGCCCGCTGCGGAGCCTCCGGCCCACAACGCAAACCGCGGACACTGTGGAGTCCAGAGCTTTG
GGCAGATGGAGGGCCTTTTATTCGCGAGGGTCGGGGGTGGGGGTCCTAGGTGGGGACAGACAATAGATAC
CGAGGAATGTCGGGGTCTCAGTGCATCCAAAACGTGGATTGGGGTTGTTGGGGGTCCTGTAGCCTGTCAG
CGAGTCGGAGGACGAGGTCAATAAATATCCAAACCGCCGAAGCGGGCGGGGCCGGCTGGGGCTCCGAGAG
CAGCGCAAGTGAGGAGGGGGGCGCGGGATCCCCGAAAAAGCGGGTTTGGCAAAAGCAAATTTCCCGAGTA
AGCAGGCAGAGATCGCGCCAGACGCTCCCCAGAGCAGGGCGTCATGCACAAGAAAGCTTTGCACTTTGCG
AACCAACGATAGGTGGGGGTGCGTGGAGGATGGAACACGGACGGCCCGGCTTGCTGCCTTCCCAGGCCTG
CAGTTTGCCCATCCACGTCAGGGCCTCAGCCTGGCCGAAAGAAAGAAATGGTCTGTGATCCCCCGTCGAT
CGAGCAGCAGCAGCAGCAGCAGCAGCAGCAGCAGCAGCAGCAGCAGCAGCAGCAGCAGCAGCAGTCGAGC
AGCAGCAGCAGCAGCAGCAGCAGCAGCAGCAGCAGCAGCAGCAGCAGCAGCAGCAGCAGTCGAGCAGCAG
CAGCAGCAGCAGCAGCAGCAGCAGCAGCAGCAGCAGCAGCAGCAGCAGCAGCAGTCGAGCAGCAGCAGCA
GCAGCAGCAGCAGCAGCAGCAGCAGCAGCAGCAGCAGCAGCAGCAGCAGTCGAGCAGCAGCAGCAGCAGC
AGCAGCAGCAGCAGCAGCAGCAGCAGCAGCAGCAGCAGCAGCAGTCGAGCAGCAGCAGCAGCAGCAGCAG
CAGCAGCAGCAGCAGCAGCAGCAGCAGCAGCAGCAGCAGTCGAGCAGCAGCAGCAGCAGCAGCAGCAGCA
GCAGCAGCAGCAGCAGCAGCAGCAGCAGCAGCAGTCGAGCAGCAGCAGCAGCAGCAGCAGCAGCAGCAGC
AGCAGCAGCAGCAGCAGCAGCAGCAGCAGTCGAGCAGCAGCAGCAGCAGCAGCAGCAGCAGCAGCAGCAG
CAGCAGCAGCAGCAGCAGCAGCAGTCGAGCAGCAGCAGCAGCAGCAGCAGCAGCAGCAGCAGCAGCAGCA
GCAGCAGCAGCAGCAGCAGTCGAGCAGCAGCAGCAGCAGCAGCAGCAGCAGCAGCAGCAGCAGCAGCAGC
AGCAGCAGCAGCAGTCGAGCAGCAGCAGCAGCAGCAGCAGCAGCAGCAGCAGCAGCAGCAGCAGCAGCAG
CAGCAGCAGTCGACATTCCCGGCTACAAGGACCCTTCGAGCCCCGTTCGCCGGCCGCGGACCCGGCCCCT
CCCTCCCCGGCCGCTAGGGGGCGGGCCCGGATCACAGGACTGGAGCTGGGCGGAGACCCACGCTCGGAGC
GGTTGTGAACTGGCAGGCGGTGGGCGCGGCTTCTGTGCCGTGCCCCGGGCACTCAGTCTTCCAACGGGGC
CCCGGAGTCGAAGACAGTTCTAGGGTTCAGGGAGCGCGGGCGGCTCCTGGGCGGCGCCAGACTGCGGTGA
GTTGGCCGGCGTGGGCCACCAACCCAATGCAGCCCAGGGCGGCGGCACGAGACAGAACAACGGCGAACAG
GAGCAGGGAAAGCGCCTCCGATAGGCCAGGCCTAGGGACCTGCGGGGAGAGGGCGAGGTCAACACCCGGC
ATGGGCCTCTGATTGGCTCCTGGGACTCGCCCCGCCTACGCCCATAGGTGGGCCCGCACTCTTCCCTGCG
CCCCGCCCCCGCCCCAACAGCCTACAGCTGTTGTTAGTCCACTCGCACGCCTCGAATCCCGTCCGAACTC
GTCATTGGCTGCTTCCTAGCGGCCTGTGTTGATTGGCTGCCCGAAGATCCGCCCTCCTGCCGTGGGCCCA
GCCCCGCAAATGCGCAGCTAAGCGGGTGGCACGGGGCGGGTGGAGCGCGGGGCGCGACGGCGGAGGGGGG
CGTGGGCAGCCGGACGTACCCTGGCAGGGAGCAGCAGGTGGCGGCGGTGCATGGGGCCTGGCCCCACCAG
CGGGCACTGGCCCACAGCCACGGCCGGGGGGCCATCTAGCTGGAGAGAGAAGGGACAGGTGACCCGATCG
GAGCCCAGCCCAGCCCTCAGCGGTGGGGCGAGAGACAGCGAGGGGAATCGAGGTTGGGGAGGTTATCTAG
GGAGATCCCGGAGGGAATCTGGTGAGGCCTGAACGGAGGGAGATCTGGGGCTGAATAAAGGGCTTCTGCC
CTCTAAAGTCGCAAAGACGTAGGGTGAGCCCTATATCTGGACGGGGAGACCAGGAGCCAGGGAGGGGATC
TGCAGAATGGGCAGCAGGTCTGAGGCAGGGGAAAGAGAGGGGTCTTACATGGGAAGGTGGATCCGTGGCC
CGGGGACTGGGGACCCCCGTGACAGCTGGAAGGAGAAGAAAGAGGCATAGGGCGCGTGGAGGGGCGAAGG
AGGGCGGTGGCGCGGCGTGCCCCAGCGTGGGTCCCTTCCCTCCTCCAGGTGTCTATACACGCCCCGCGGA
GCAGACGGCCCACCTCCTCCCGGTCCTCCGGGGAAGGGGACACATGAGGGACTCACCTGTGGCTCCCTCT
GCCTGCAGCAACTCCATCCGCTCCTGCAACTGCCGGACGTGTGCCTCTAGGTCCCGGTTCCGAGCCTCTG
CCTCGCGTAGTTGACTGTGGGGAGGTAAGGACGGTGAGTCCGTCCGGGCCGGACGAGAGGGGCTGCCAAG
GGTTGCCACCGGCCCGCATCCCGGCCCCGGCCCCGGCCCCGATCCCGACCTGGCGAAGTTCTGGTTGTCC
GTGCGGATGGCCTCCATCTCCCGGCTCAGGCTCTGCCGGGTGAGCACCTCCTCCTCCAGGGCTTCCTGGA
GCTCCCGCAGCGTCACCTCGGCCTCAGCCTGATCTGAGTCCGGTAGCTCGACGCGGCCG
Features (pLannotate 1.2.2; 15 found; start..end, strand, type, name):
     77..122     -  promoter       TRE3GV promoter (fragment): 3rd-generation Tet-responsive promoter that can be activated by binding of Tet-On® 3G, optimized for retroviral and lentiviral vectors
    136..406     +  protein_bind   tetracycline response element: contains seven copies of the tetracycline operator tetO tetracycline repressor TetR
    417..434     +  misc_feature   MCS (fragment): pUC18/19 multiple cloning site
    439..477     +  promoter       minimal CMV promoter: human cytomegalovirus (CMV) immediate early promoter
    571..602     +  misc_feature   MCS (fragment): pUC18/19 multiple cloning site
    627..1346    +  CDS            EGFP: the original enhanced GFP (Yang et al., 1996) mammalian codon-optimized
   1432..2004    +  intron         β-globin intron: intron from rabbit β-globin gene
   2008..2130    +  CDS            HBB: HBB_COLGU - Experimental evidence at transcript level: Swiss-Prot protein existence level 2. Involved in oxygen transport from the lung to the various peripheral tissues. From Colobus guereza (Mantled guereza) (Eastern black-and-white colobus monkey).
   2201..2256    +  polyA_signal   β-globin poly(A) signal: rabbit β-globin polyadenylation signal (Gil and Proudfoot, 1987)
   2589..2642    -  CDS            lacI (fragment): lac repressor; lacI; The lac repressor binds to the lac operator to inhibit transcription in E. coli. This inhibition can be relieved by adding lactose or isopropyl-β-D-thiogalactopyranoside (IPTG).
   2825..3413    -  rep_origin     ori: high-copy-number ColE1/pMB1/pBR322/pUC origin of replication
   3584..4444    -  CDS            AmpR: β-lactamase; bla; confers resistance to ampicillin, carbenicillin, and related antibiotics
   4445..4549    -  promoter       AmpR promoter: bla
   7512..7865    -  CDS            DMPK (fragment): DMPK_HUMAN - Also known as DM1PK, MDPK. Experimental evidence at protein level: Swiss-Prot protein existence level 1. Non-receptor serine/threonine protein kinase which is necessary for the maintenance of skeletal muscle structure and function. May play a role in myocyte differentiation and survival by regulating the integrity of the nuclear envelope and the expression of muscle-specific genes. May also phosphorylate PPP1R12A and inhibit the myosin phosphatase activity to regulate myosin phosphorylation. Also critical to the modulation of cardiac contractility and to the maintenance of proper
   7871..7887    -  misc_feature   MCS (fragment): multiple cloning site
