[The description below was written by a language model from this plasmid's Addgene catalogue record and pLannotate feature annotations shown in this document.]
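Description:
pBItetDT240GFP is a mammalian expression plasmid built on the pBiTet backbone, in which a single tetracycline-responsive bidirectional promoter drives two divergent transcription units. It is propagated in E. coli as a high-copy plasmid through a ColE1/pUC-type origin and is selected with ampicillin via the β-lactamase gene and its own promoter. No mammalian selection marker appears in the record. The catalogue lists a total size of about 7.9 kb, consistent with the sequenced record.

At the centre of the payload is a tetracycline response element with seven tetO copies, flanked by minimal promoters: a minimal CMV promoter on one side and a fragment annotated as a Tet-responsive minimal promoter facing the other way. Binding of a tetracycline-controlled transactivator, which must be supplied separately, therefore switches on both arms together. The forward arm encodes EGFP, followed by a rabbit β-globin intron, a short β-globin exon segment and the β-globin polyadenylation signal. The reverse arm carries a human DMPK genomic segment spanning exons 11–15, with 240 interrupted CTG repeats in exon 15. The automated annotation recognises only a short DMPK coding fragment next to the promoter. The roughly 3 kb between it and the AmpR promoter is unannotated and presumably holds the rest of the genomic segment, including the repeat tract. No polyadenylation signal is annotated for this arm.

The design allows inducible production of expanded CUG-repeat RNA, with GFP reporting which cells are induced. The associated work concerns RNase H-mediated degradation of toxic RNA in myotonic dystrophy type 1, so the construct serves as a model for testing such approaches.
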