Addgene plasmid #96904: pBItetDT240GFP
Purpose: tet inducible bidirectional plasmid expressing GFP in one direction and in the other a human DMPK genomic segment containing exons 11-15 with 240 interrupted CTG repeats in exon 15 located
Depositing lab: Thomas Cooper. Depositing organization: Baylor College of Medicine. Publication: RNase H-mediated degradation of toxic RNA in myotonic dystrophy type 1. Lee JE, Bennett CF, Cooper TA. Proc Natl Acad Sci U S A. 2012 Mar 13;109(11):4221-6. doi: 10.1073/pnas.1117019109. Epub 2012 Feb 27. PubMed 22371589.
Backbone
  Vector backbone: pBiTet
  Backbone size w/o insert (bp): 2800
  Total vector size (bp): 7890
  Vector type: Mammalian Expression ; tetracycline responsive and bidirectional
Growth in bacteria
  Bacterial resistance: Ampicillin, 100 μg/mL
  Growth temperature: 37°C
  Growth strain: DH5alpha
  Copy number: High Copy
Gene/Insert
  Gene/Insert name: EGFP and human DMPK exons 11-15 with 240 interrupted CTG repeats
  Species: H. sapiens (human)
  Insert size (bp): 5800
  Entrez Gene: DMPK (a.k.a. DM, DM1, DM1PK, DMK, MDPK, MT-PK)
  Promoter: tetracycline responsive and bidirectional
  Cloning method: Unknown
  Sequencing primers: 5′ AATAGGCGTATCACGAGGC
Terms and licenses: Academic/Nonprofit Terms; Industry Terms: Not Available to Industry
How to cite: pBItetDT240GFP was a gift from Thomas Cooper (Addgene plasmid # 96904 ; http://n2t.net/addgene:96904 ; RRID:Addgene_96904)
